>Addgene plasmid #98358 | POLD1_pLX307 | depositor full sequence | sequence record 180263 | Full Sequence
GGCTCGAGGCCTGCAGGTGCAAAGATGGATAAAGTTTTAAACAGAGAGGAATCTTTGCAGCTAATGGACC
TTCTAGGTCTTGAAAGGAGTGGGAATTGGCTCCGGTGCCCGTCAGTGGGCAGAGCGCACATCGCCCACAG
TCCCCGAGAAGTTGGGGGGAGGGGTCGGCAATTGAACCGGTGCCTAGAGAAGGTGGCGCGGGGTAAACTG
GGAAAGTGATGTCGTGTACTGGCTCCGCCTTTTTCCCGAGGGTGGGGGAGAACCGTATATAAGTGCAGTA
GTCGCCGTGAACGTTCTTTTTCGCAACGGGTTTGCCGCCAGAACACAGGTAAGTGCCGTGTGTGGTTCCC
GCGGGCCTGGCCTCTTTACGGGTTATGGCCCTTGCGTGCCTTGAATTACTTCCACCTGGCTGCAGTACGT
GATTCTTGATCCCGAGCTTCGGGTTGGAAGTGGGTGGGAGAGTTCGAGGCCTTGCGCTTAAGGAGCCCCT
TCGCCTCGTGCTTGAGTTGAGGCCTGGCCTGGGCGCTGGGGCCGCCGCGTGCGAATCTGGTGGCACCTTC
GCGCCTGTCTCGCTGCTTTCGATAAGTCTCTAGCCATTTAAAATTTTTGATGACCTGCTGCGACGCTTTT
TTTCTGGCAAGATAGTCTTGTAAATGCGGGCCAAGATCTGCACACTGGTATTTCGGTTTTTGGGGCCGCG
GGCGGCGACGGGGCCCGTGCGTCCCAGCGCACATGTTCGGCGAGGCGGGGCCTGCGAGCGCGGCCACCGA
GAATCGGACGGGGGTAGTCTCAAGCTGGCCGGCCTGCTCTGGTGCCTGGCCTCGCGCCGCCGTGTATCGC
CCCGCCCTGGGCGGCAAGGCTGGCCCGGTCGGCACCAGTTGCGTGAGCGGAAAGATGGCCGCTTCCCGGC
CCTGCTGCAGGGAGCTCAAAATGGAGGACGCGGCGCTCGGGAGAGCGGGCGGGTGAGTCACCCACACAAA
GGAAAAGGGCCTTTCCGTCCTCAGCCGTCGCTTCATGTGACTCCACGGAGTACCGGGCGCCGTCCAGGCA
CCTCGATTAGTTCTCGAGCTTTTGGAGTACGTCGTCTTTAGGTTGGGGGGAGGGGTTTTATGCGATGGAG
TTTCCCCACACTGAGTGGGTGGAGACTGAAGTTAGGCCAGCTTGGCACTTGATGTAATTCTCCTTGGAAT
TTGCCCTTTTTGAGTTTGGATCTTGGTTCATTCTCAAGCCTCAGACAGTGGTTCAAAGTTTTTTTCTTCC
ATTTCAGGTGTCGTGAGGCTAGCATCGATTGATCAACAAGTTTGTACAAAAAAGTTGGCATGGATGGCAA
GCGGCGGCCAGGCCCAGGGCCCGGGGTGCCCCCAAAGCGGGCCCGTGGGGGCCTCTGGGATGATGATGAT
GCACCTCGGCCATCCCAATTCGAGGAGGACCTGGCACTGATGGAGGAGATGGAGGCAGAACACAGGCTGC
AGGAGCAGGAGGAGGAGGAGCTGCAGTCAGTCCTGGAGGGGGTTGCAGACGGGCAGGTCCCACCATCAGC
CATAGATCCTCGCTGGCTTCGGCCCACACCACCAGCGCTGGACCCCCAGACAGAGCCCCTCATCTTCCAA
CAGTTGGAGATTGACCATTATGTGGGCCCAGCGCAGCCTGTGCCTGGGGGGCCCCCACCATCCCGCGGCT
CCGTGCCTGTGCTCCGCGCCTTCGGGGTCACCGATGAGGGGTTCTCTGTCTGCTGCCACATCCACGGCTT
CGCTCCCTACTTCTACACCCCAGCGCCCCCTGGTTTCGGGCCCGAGCACATGGGTGACCTGCAACGGGAG
CTGAACTTGGCCATCAGCCGGGACAGTCGCGGGGGGAGGGAGCTGACTGGGCCGGCCGTGCTGGCTGTGG
AACTGTGCTCCCGAGAGAGCATGTTTGGGTACCACGGGCACGGCCCCTCCCCGTTCCTGCGCATCACCGT
GGCGCTGCCGCGCCTCGTGGCCCCGGCCCGCCGTCTCCTGGAACAGGGCATCCGTGTGGCAGGCCTGGGC
ACGCCCAGCTTCGCGCCCTACGAGGCCAACGTCGACTTTGAGATCCGGTTCATGGTGGACACGGACATCG
TCGGCTGCAACTGGCTGGAGCTCCCAGCTGGGAAATACGCCCTGAGGCTGAAGGAGAAGGCTACGCAGTG
CCAGCTGGAGGCGGACGTGCTGTGGTCTGACGTGGTCAGTCACCCACCGGAAGGGCCATGGCAGCGCATT
GCGCCCTTGCGCGTGCTCAGCTTCGATATCGAGTGCGCCGGCCGCAAAGGCATCTTCCCTGAGCCTGAGC
GGGACCCTGTCATCCAGATCTGCTCGCTGGGCCTGCGCTGGGGGGAGCCGGAGCCCTTCCTACGCCTGGC
GCTCACCCTGCGGCCCTGTGCCCCCATCCTGGGTGCCAAGGTGCAGAGCTACGAGAAGGAGGAGGACCTG
CTGCAGGCCTGGTCCACCTTCATCCGTATCATGGACCCCGACGTGATCACCGGTTACAACATCCAGAACT
TCGACCTTCCGTACCTCATCTCTCGGGCCCAGACCCTCAAGGTACAAACATTCCCTTTCCTGGGCCGTGT
GGCCGGCCTTTGCTCCAACATCCGGGACTCTTCATTCCAGTCCAAGCAGACGGGCCGGCGGGACACCAAG
GTTGTCAGCATGGTGGGCCGCGTGCAGATGGACATGCTGCAGGTGCTGCTGCGGGAGTACAAGCTCCGCT
CCTACACGCTCAATGCCGTGAGCTTCCACTTCCTGGGCGAGCAGAAGGAGGACGTGCAGCACAGCATCAT
CACCGACCTGCAGAATGGGAACGACCAGACCCGCCGCCGCCTGGCTGTGTACTGCCTGAAGGATGCCTAC
CTGCCACTGCGGCTGCTGGAGCGGCTCATGGTGCTGGTGAACGCCGTGGAGATGGCGAGGGTCACTGGCG
TGCCCCTCAGCTACCTGCTCAGTCGTGGCCAGCAGGTCAAGGTCGTATCCCAGCTGTTGCGGCAGGCCAT
GCACGAGGGGCTGCTGATGCCCGTGGTGAAGTCAGAGGGCGGCGAGGACTACACGGGAGCCACTGTCATC
GAGCCCCTCAAAGGGTACTACGACGTCCCCATCGCCACCCTGGACTTCTCCTCGCTGTACCCGTCCATCA
TGATGGCCCACAACCTGTGTTACACCACGCTCCTTCGGCCCGGGACTGCACAGAAACTGGGCCTGACTGA
GGATCAGTTCATCAGGACCCCCACCGGGGACGAGTTTGTGAAGACCTCAGTGCGGAAGGGGCTGCTGCCC
CAGATCCTGGAGAACCTGCTCAGTGCCCGGAAGAGGGCCAAGGCCGAGCTGGCCAAGGAGACAGACCCCC
TCCGGCGCCAGGTCCTGGATGGACGGCAGCTGGCGCTGAAGGTGAGCGCCAACTCCGTATACGGCTTCAC
TGGCGCCCAGGTGGGCAAGTTGCCGTGCCTGGAGATCTCACAGAGCGTCACGGGGTTCGGACGTCAGATG
ATCGAGAAAACCAAGCAGCTGGTGGAGTCTAAGTACACAGTGGAGAATGGCTACAGCACCAGTGCCAAGG
TGGTGTATGGTGACACTGACTCCGTCATGTGCCGATTCGGCGTGTCCTCGGTGGCTGAGGCGATGGCCCT
GGGGCGGGAGGCCGCGGACTGGGTGTCAGGTCACTTCCCGTCGCCCATCCGGCTGGAGTTTGAGAAGGTC
TACTTCCCATACCTGCTTATCAGCAAGAAGCGCTACGCGGGCCTGCTCTTCTCCTCCCGGCCCGACGCCC
ACGACCGCATGGACTGCAAGGGCCTGGAGGCCGTGCGCAGGGACAACTGCCCCCTCGTGGCCAACCTGGT
CACTGCCTCACTGCGCCGCCTGCTCATCGACCGAGACCCTGAGGGCGCGGTGGCTCACGCACAGGACGTC
ATCTCGGACCTGCTGTGCAACCGCATCGATATCTCCCAGCTGGTCATCACCAAGGAGCTGACCCGCGCGG
CCTCCGACTATGCCGGCAAGCAGGCCCACGTGGAGCTGGCCGAGAGGATGAGGAAGCGGGACCCCGGGAG
TGCGCCCAGCCTGGGCGACCGCGTCCCCTACGTGATCATCAGTGCCGCCAAGGGTGTGGCCGCCTACATG
AAGTCGGAGGACCCGCTGTTCGTGCTGGAGCACAGCCTGCCCATTGACACGCAGTACTACCTGGAGCAGC
AGCTGGCCAAGCCCCTCCTGCGCATCTTCGAGCCCATCCTGGGCGAGGGCCGTGCCGAGGCTGTGCTACT
GCGGGGGGACCACACGCGCTGCAAGACGGTGCTCACGGGCAAGGTGGGCGGCCTCCTGGCCTTCGCCAAA
CGCCGCAACTGCTGCATTGGCTGCCGCACAGTGCTCAGCCACCAGGGAGCCGTGTGTGAGTTCTGCCAGC
CCCGGGAGTCTGAGCTGTATCAGAAGGAGGTATCCCATCTGAATGCCCTGGAGGAGCGCTTCTCGCGCCT
CTGGACGCAGTGCCAGCGCTGCCAGGGCAGCCTGCACGAGGACGTCATCTGCACCAGCCGGGACTGCCCC
ATCTTCTACATGCGCAAGAAGGTGCGGAAGGACCTGGAAGACCAGGAGCAGCTCCTGCGGCGCTTCGGAC
CCCCTGGACCTGAGGCCTGGTGCCCAACTTTCTTGTACAAAGTGGTTGATATCGGTAAGCCTATCCCTAA
CCCTCTCCTCGGTCTCGATTCTACGTAGTAATGAACTAGTACCGGTTAAGTCGACAATCAACGCGTTAAG
TCGACAATCAACCTCTGGATTACAAAATTTGTGAAAGATTGACTGGTATTCTTAACTATGTTGCTCCTTT
TACGCTATGTGGATACGCTGCTTTAATGCCTTTGTATCATGCTATTGCTTCCCGTATGGCTTTCATTTTC
TCCTCCTTGTATAAATCCTGGTTGCTGTCTCTTTATGAGGAGTTGTGGCCCGTTGTCAGGCAACGTGGCG
TGGTGTGCACTGTGTTTGCTGACGCAACCCCCACTGGTTGGGGCATTGCCACCACCTGTCAGCTCCTTTC
CGGGACTTTCGCTTTCCCCCTCCCTATTGCCACGGCGGAACTCATCGCCGCCTGCCTTGCCCGCTGCTGG
ACAGGGGCTCGGCTGTTGGGCACTGACAATTCCGTGGTGTTGTCGGGGAAATCATCGTCCTTTCCTTGGC
TGCTCGCCTGTGTTGCCACCTGGATTCTGCGCGGGACGTCCTTCTGCTACGTCCCTTCGGCCCTCAATCC
AGCGGACCTTCCTTCCCGCGGCCTGCTGCCGGCTCTGCGGCCTCTTCCGCGTCTTCGCCTTCGCCCTCAG
ACGAGTCGGATCTCCCTTTGGGCCGCCTCCCCGCGTCGACTTTAAGACCAATGACTTACAAGGCAGCTGT
AGATCTTAGCCACTTTTTAAAAGAAAAGGGGGGACTGGAAGGGCTAATTCACTCCCAACGAAGACAAGAT
CTGCTTTTTGCTTGTACTGGGTCTCTCTGGTTAGACCAGATCTGAGCCTGGGAGCTCTCTGGCTAACTAG
GGAACCCACTGCTTAAGCCTCAATAAAGCTTGCCTTGAGTGCTTCAAGTAGTGTGTGCCCGTCTGTTGTG
TGACTCTGGTAACTAGAGATCCCTCAGACCCTTTTAGTCAGTGTGGAAAATCTCTAGCAGTACGTATAGT
AGTTCATGTCATCTTATTATTCAGTATTTATAACTTGCAAAGAAATGAATATCAGAGAGTGAGAGGAACT
TGTTTATTGCAGCTTATAATGGTTACAAATAAAGCAATAGCATCACAAATTTCACAAATAAAGCATTTTT
TTCACTGCATTCTAGTTGTGGTTTGTCCAAACTCATCAATGTATCTTATCATGTCTGGCTCTAGCTATCC
CGCCCCTAACTCCGCCCATCCCGCCCCTAACTCCGCCCAGTTCCGCCCATTCTCCGCCCCATGGCTGACT
AATTTTTTTTATTTATGCAGAGGCCGAGGCCGCCTCGGCCTCTGAGCTATTCCAGAAGTAGTGAGGAGGC
TTTTTTGGAGGCCTAGGGACGTACCCAATTCGCCCTATAGTGAGTCGTATTACGCGCGCTCACTGGCCGT
CGTTTTACAACGTCGTGACTGGGAAAACCCTGGCGTTACCCAACTTAATCGCCTTGCAGCACATCCCCCT
TTCGCCAGCTGGCGTAATAGCGAAGAGGCCCGCACCGATCGCCCTTCCCAACAGTTGCGCAGCCTGAATG
GCGAATGGG
[124 nt withheld, positions 6240-6363]
C
[91 nt withheld, positions 6365-6455]
A
[49 nt withheld, positions 6457-6505]
CCTTTGACGTTGGAGTCCACGTTCTTT
[37 nt withheld, positions 6533-6569]
ACCCTATCTCGGTCTATTCTTTTGATTTATAAGGGATTTTGCCGATTTCGGCCTATTGGTTAAAAAATGA
GCTGATTTAACAAAAATTTAACGCGAATTTTAACAAAATATTAACGCTTACAATTTAGGTGGCACTTTTC
GGGGAAATGTGCGCGGAACCCCTATTTGTTTATTTTTCTAAATACATTCAAATATGTATCCGCTCATGAG
ACAATAACCCTGATAAATGCTTCAATAATATTGAAAAAGGAAGAGTATGAGTATTCAACATTTCCGTGTC
GCCCTTATTCCCTTTTTTGCGGCATTTTGCCTTCCTGTTTTTGCTCACCCAGAAACGCTGGTGAAAGTAA
AAGATGCTGAAGATCAGTTGGGTGCACGAGTGGGTTACATCGAACTGGATCTCAACAGCGGTAAGATCCT
TGAGAGTTTTCGCCCCGAAGAACGTTTTCCAATGATGAGCACTTTTAAAGTTCTGCTATGTGGCGCGGTA
TTATCCCGTATTGACGCCGGGCAAGAGCAACTCGGTCGCCGCATACACTATTCTCAGAATGACTTGGTTG
AGTACTCACCAGTCACAGAAAAGCATCTTACGGATGGCATGACAGTAAGAGAATTATGCAGTGCTGCCAT
AACCATGAGTGATAACACTGCGGCCAACTTACTTCTGACAACGATCGGAGGACCGAAGGAGCTAACCGCT
TTTTTGCACAACATGGGGGATCATGTAACTCGCCTTGATCGTTGGGAACCGGAGCTGAATGAAGCCATAC
CAAACGACGAGCGTGACACCACGATGCCTGTAGCAATGGCAACAACGTTGCGCAAACTATTAACTGGCGA
ACTACTTACTCTAGCTTCCCGGCAACAATTAATAGACTGGATGGAGGCGGATAAAGTTGCAGGACCACTT
CTGCGCTCGGCCCTTCCGGCTGGCTGGTTTATTGCTGATAAATCTGGAGCCGGTGAGCGTGGGTCTCGCG
GTATCATTGCAGCACTGGGGCCAGATGGTAAGCCCTCCCGTATCGTAGTTATCTACACGACGGGGAGTCA
GGCAACTATGGATGAACGAAATAGACAGATCGCTGAGATAGGTGCCTCACTGATTAAGCATTGGTAACTG
TCAGACCAAGTTTACTCATATATACTTTAGATTGATTTAAAACTTCATTTTTAATTTAAAAGGATCTAGG
TGAAGATCCTTTTTGATAATCTCATGACCAAAATCCCTTAACGTGAGTTTTCGTTCCACTGAGCGTCAGA
CCCCGTAGAAAAGATCAAAGGATCTTCTTGAGATCCTTTTTTTCTGCGCGTAATCTGCTGCTTGCAAACA
AAAAAACCACCGCTACCAGCGGTGGTTTGTTTGCCGGATCAAGAGCTACCAACTCTTTTTCCGAAGGTAA
CTGGCTTCAGCAGAGCGCAGATACCAAATACTGTTCTTCTAGTGTAGCCGTAGTTAGGCCACCACTTCAA
GAACTCTGTAGCACCGCCTACATACCTCGCTCTGCTAATCCTGTTACCAGTGGCTGCTGCCAGTGGCGAT
AAGTCGTGTCTTACCGGGTTGGACTCAAGACGATAGTTACCGGATAAGGCGCAGCGGTCGGGCTGAACGG
GGGGTTCGTGCACACAGCCCAGCTTGGAGCGAACGACCTACACCGAACTGAGATACCTACAGCGTGAGCT
ATGAGAAAGCGCCACGCTTCCCGAAGGGAGAAAGGCGGACAGGTATCCGGTAAGCGGCAGGGTCGGAACA
GGAGAGCGCACGAGGGAGCTTCCAGGGGGAAACGCCTGGTATCTTTATAGTCCTGTCGGGTTTCGCCACC
TCTGACTTGAGCGTCGATTTTTGTGATGCTCGTCAGGGGGGCGGAGCCTATGGAAAAACGCCAGCAACGC
GGCCTTTTTACGGTTCCTGGCCTTTTGCTGGCCTTTTGCTCACATGTTCTTTCCTGCGTTATCCCCTGAT
TCTGTGGATAACCGTATTACCGCCTTTGAGTGAGCTGATACCGCTCGCCGCAGCCGAACGACCGAGCGCA
GCGAGTCAGTGAGCGAGGAAGCGGAAGAGCGCCCAATACGCAAACCGCCTCTCCCCGCGCGTTGGCCGAT
TCATTAATGCAGCTGGCACGACAGGTTTCCCGACTGGAAAGCGGGCAGTGAGCGCAACGCAATTAATGTG
AGTTAGCTCACTCATTAGGCACCCCAGGCTTTACACTTTATGCTTCCGGCTCGTATGTTGTGTGGAATTG
TGAGCGGATAACAATTTCACACAGGAAACAGCTATGACCATGATTACGCCAAGCGCGCAATTAACCCTCA
CTAAAGGGAACAAAAGCTGGAGCTGCAAGCTTAATGTAGTCTTATGCAATACTCTTGTAGTCTTGCAACA
TGGTAACGATGAGTTAGCAACATGCCTTACAAGGAGAGAAAAAGCACCGTGCATGCCGATTGGTGGAAGT
AAGGTGGTACGATCGTGCCTTATTAGGAAGGCAACAGACGGGTCTGACATGGATTGGACGAACCACTGAA
TTGCCGCATTGCAGAGATATTGTATTTAAGTGCCTAGCTCGATACATAAACGGGTCTCTCTGGTTAGACC
AGATCTGAGCCTGGGAGCTCTCTGGCTAACTAGGGAACCCACTGCTTAAGCCTCAATAAAGCTTGCCTTG
AGTGCTTCAAGTAGTGTGTGCCCGTCTGTTGTGTGACTCTGGTAACTAGAGATCCCTCAGACCCTTTTAG
TCAGTGTGGAAAATCTCTAGCAGTGGCGCCCGAACAGGGACTTGAAAGCGAAAGGGAAACCAGAGGAGCT
CTCTCGACGCAGGACTCGGCTTGCTGAAGCGCGCACGGCAAGAGGCGAGGGGCGGCGACTGGTGAGTACG
CCAAAAATTTTGACTAGCGGAGGCTAGAAGGAGAGAGATGGGTGCGAGAGCGTCAGTATTAAGCGGGGGA
GAATTAGATCGCGATGGGAAAAAATTCGGTTAAGGCCAGGGGGAAAGAAAAAATATAAATTAAAACATAT
AGTATGGGCAAGCAGGGAGCTAGAACGATTCGCAGTTAATCCTGGCCTGTTAGAAACATCAGAAGGCTGT
AGACAAATACTGGGACAGCTACAACCATCCCTTCAGACAGGATCAGAAGAACTTAGATCATTATATAATA
CAGTAGCAACCCTCTATTGTGTGCATCAAAGGATAGAGATAAAAGACACCAAGGAAGCTTTAGACAAGAT
AGAGGAAGAGCAAAACAAAAGTAAGACCACCGCACAGCAAGCGGCCGCTGATCTTCAGACCTGGAGGAGG
AGATATGAGGGACAATTGGAGAAGTGAATTATATAAATATAAAGTAGTAAAAATTGAACCATTAGGAGTA
GCACCCACCAAGGCAAAGAGAAGAGTGGTGCAGAGAGAAAAAAGAGCAGTGGGAATAGGAGCTTTGTTCC
TTGGGTTCTTGGGAGCAGCAGGAAGCACTATGGGCGCAGCGTCAATGACGCTGACGGTACAGGCCAGACA
ATTATTGTCTGGTATAGTGCAGCAGCAGAACAATTTGCTGAGGGCTATTGAGGCGCAACAGCATCTGTTG
CAACTCACAGTCTGGGGCATCAAGCAGCTCCAGGCAAGAATCCTGGCTGTGGAAAGATACCTAAAGGATC
AACAGCTCCTGGGGATTTGGGGTTGCTCTGGAAAACTCATTTGCACCACTGCTGTGCCTTGGAATGCTAG
TTGGAGTAATAAATCTCTGGAACAGATTTGGAATCACACGACCTGGATGGAGTGGGACAGAGAAATTAAC
AATTACACAAGCTTAATACACTCCTTAATTGAAGAATCGCAAAACCAGCAAGAAAAGAATGAACAAGAAT
TATTGGAATTAGATAAATGGGCAAGTTTGTGGAATTGGTTTAACATAACAAATTGGCTGTGGTATATAAA
ATTATTCATAATGATAGTAGGAGGCTTGGTAGGTTTAAGAATAGTTTTTGCTGTACTTTCTATAGTGAAT
AGAGTTAGGCAGGGATATTCACCATTATCGTTTCAGACCCACCTCCCAACCCCGAGGGGACCCATGCATT
GCATCTCAATTAGTCAGCAACCAGGTGTGGAAAGTCCCCAGGCTCCCCAGCAGGCAGAAGTATGCAAAGC
ATGCGTCTCAATTAGTCAGCAACCATAGTCCCGCCCCTAACTCCGCCCATCCCGCCCCTAACTCCGCCCA
GTTCCGCCCATTCTCCGCCCCATGGCTGACTAATTTTTTTTATTTATGCAGAGGCCGAGGCCGCCTCGGC
CTCTGAGCTATTCCAGAAGTAGTGAGGAGGCTTTTTTGGAGGCCTAGGCTTTTGCAAAAAGCTTTCTAGA
GGTACCACCGGAGCTTACCATGACCGAGTACAAGCCCACGGTGCGCCTCGCCACCCGCGACGACGTCCCC
AGGGCCGTACGCACCCTCGCCGCCGCGTTCGCCGACTACCCCGCCACGCGCCACACCGTCGATCCGGACC
GCCACATCGAGCGGGTCACCGAGCTGCAAGAACTCTTCCTCACGCGCGTCGGGCTCGACATCGGCAAGGT
GTGGGTCGCGGACGACGGCGCCGCCGTGGCGGTCTGGACCACGCCGGAGAGCGTCGAAGCGGGGGCGGTG
TTCGCCGAGATCGGCCCGCGCATGGCCGAGTTGAGCGGTTCCCGGCTGGCCGCGCAGCAACAGATGGAAG
GCCTCCTGGCGCCGCACCGGCCCAAGGAGCCCGCGTGGTTCCTGGCCACCGTCGGCGTCTCGCCCGACCA
CCAGGGCAAGGGTCTGGGCAGCGCCGTCGTGCTCCCCGGAGTGGAGGCGGCCGAGCGCGCCGGGGTGCCC
GCCTTCCTGGAGACCTCCGCGCCCCGCAACCTCCCCTTCTACGAGCGGCTCGGCTTCACCGTCACCGCCG
ACGTCGAGGTGCCCGAAGGACCGCGCACCTGGTGCATGACCCGCAAGCCCGGTGCCAGTTAACGAATTCT
AGATCTTGAGACAAATGGCAGTATTCATCCACAATTTTAAAAGAAAAGGGGGGATTGGGGGGTACAGTGC
AGGGGAAAGAATAGTAGACATAATAGCAACAGACATACAAACTAAAGAATTACAAAAACAAATTACAAAA
ATTCAAAATTTTCGGGTTTATTACAGGGACAGCAGAGATCCACTTTGGCGCC
Features (pLannotate 1.2.2; 33 found; start..end, strand, type, name):
     25..91      +  CDS            small t antigen (fragment): SV40 (simian virus 40) small t antigen
     98..1276    +  promoter       EF-1α promoter: strong constitutive promoter for human elongation factor EF-1α
   1297..1314    +  protein_bind   attB1 (fragment): mutant version of attB; core recombination site for the Gateway® BP reaction BP Clonase™
   1320..4640    +  CDS            POLD1: DPOD1_HUMAN - Also known as POLD. Experimental evidence at protein level: Swiss-Prot protein existence level 1. As the catalytic component of the trimeric (Pol-delta3 complex) and tetrameric DNA polymerase delta complexes (Pol-delta4 complex), plays a crucial role in high fidelity genome replication, including in lagging strand synthesis, and repair. Exhibits both DNA polymerase and 3'- to 5'-exonuclease activities (PubMed:16510448, PubMed:19074196, PubMed:20334433, PubMed:24035200, PubMed:24022480). Requires the presence of accessory proteins POLD2, POLD3 and POLD4 for full activity. Dependin
   4643..4666    -  protein_bind   attB2: mutant version of attB; recombination site for the Gateway® BP reaction BP Clonase™
   4674..4715    +  CDS            V5 tag: epitope tag from simian virus 5
   4766..5354    +  misc_feature   WPRE: woodchuck hepatitis virus posttranscriptional regulatory element
   5405..5424    +  misc_feature   cPPT/CTS (fragment): central polypurine tract and central termination sequence of HIV-1
   5426..5659    +  LTR            3' LTR (ΔU3): self-inactivating 3' long terminal repeat (LTR) from HIV-1
   5737..5858    +  polyA_signal   SV40 poly(A) signal: SV40 polyadenylation signal
   5898..6033    +  rep_origin     SV40 ori: SV40 origin of replication
   6054..6072    -  promoter       T7 promoter: promoter for bacteriophage T7 RNA polymerase
   6080..6235    +  CDS            lacZα (fragment): LacZα fragment of β-galactosidase; lacZ fragment
   6240..6668    +  rep_origin     f1 ori (sequence partly withheld): f1 bacteriophage origin of replication; arrow indicates direction of (+) strand synthesis
   6721..6825    +  promoter       AmpR promoter: bla
   6826..7686    +  CDS            AmpR: β-lactamase; bla; confers resistance to ampicillin, carbenicillin, and related antibiotics
   7857..8445    +  rep_origin     ori: high-copy-number ColE1/pMB1/pBR322/pUC origin of replication
   8628..8720    +  CDS            lacI (fragment): lac repressor; lacI; The lac repressor binds to the lac operator to inhibit transcription in E. coli. This inhibition can be relieved by adding lactose or isopropyl-β-D-thiogalactopyranoside (IPTG).
   8733..8754    +  protein_bind   CAP binding site: CAP binding activates transcription in the presence of cAMP. E. coli catabolite activator protein
   8769..8799    +  promoter       lac promoter: promoter for the E. coli lac operon
   8803..8825    +  protein_bind   lac operator (fragment): The lac repressor binds to the lac operator to inhibit transcription in E. coli. This inhibition can be relieved by adding lactose or isopropyl-β-D-thiogalactopyranoside (IPTG). lac repressor encoded by lacI
   8868..8886    +  promoter       T3 promoter: promoter for bacteriophage T3 RNA polymerase
   8914..9140    +  promoter       RSV promoter: Rous sarcoma virus enhancer/promoter
   9141..9321    +  LTR            5' LTR (truncated): truncated 5' long terminal repeat (LTR) from HIV-1
   9368..9493    +  misc_feature   HIV-1 Ψ: packaging signal of human immunodeficiency virus type 1
   9477..9840    +  CDS            HIV-1 gag (fragment): gag protein from human immunodeficiency virus 1; gag
   9986..10219   +  misc_feature   RRE: The Rev response element (RRE) of HIV-1 allows for Rev-dependent mRNA export from the nucleus to the cytoplasm.
  10596..10622   +  CDS            Rev (fragment): human immunodeficiency virus 1 (HIV-1) Rev protein; rev; enhances nuclear export of unspliced and incompletely spliced viral mRNAs
  10629..10652   +  promoter       SV40 promoter (fragment): SV40 early promoter
  10653..10724   +  promoter       SV40 promoter (fragment): SV40 enhancer and early promoter
  10748..10883   +  rep_origin     SV40 ori: SV40 origin of replication
  10929..11525   +  CDS            PuroR (fragment): puromycin N-acetyltransferase; pac from Streptomyces; confers resistance to puromycin
  11574..11691   +  misc_feature   cPPT/CTS: central polypurine tract and central termination sequence of HIV-1
