>Addgene plasmid #98358 | POLD1_pLX307 | addgene full sequence | sequence record 190457 | Addgene NGS Result
GGCTCGAGGCCTGCAGGTGCAAAGATGGATAAAGTTTTAAACAGAGAGGAATCTTTGCAGCTAATGGACC
TTCTAGGTCTTGAAAGGAGTGGGAATTGGCTCCGGTGCCCGTCAGTGGGCAGAGCGCACATCGCCCACAG
TCCCCGAGAAGTTGGGGGGAGGGGTCGGCAATTGAACCGGTGCCTAGAGAAGGTGGCGCGGGGTAAACTG
GGAAAGTGATGTCGTGTACTGGCTCCGCCTTTTTCCCGAGGGTGGGGGAGAACCGTATATAAGTGCAGTA
GTCGCCGTGAACGTTCTTTTTCGCAACGGGTTTGCCGCCAGAACACAGGTAAGTGCCGTGTGTGGTTCCC
GCGGGCCTGGCCTCTTTACGGGTTATGGCCCTTGCGTGCCTTGAATTACTTCCACCTGGCTGCAGTACGT
GATTCTTGATCCCGAGCTTCGGGTTGGAAGTGGGTGGGAGAGTTCGAGGCCTTGCGCTTAAGGAGCCCCT
TCGCCTCGTGCTTGAGTTGAGGCCTGGCCTGGGCGCTGGGGCCGCCGCGTGCGAATCTGGTGGCACCTTC
GCGCCTGTCTCGCTGCTTTCGATAAGTCTCTAGCCATTTAAAATTTTTGATGACCTGCTGCGACGCTTTT
TTTCTGGCAAGATAGTCTTGTAAATGCGGGCCAAGATCTGCACACTGGTATTTCGGTTTTTGGGGCCGCG
GGCGGCGACGGGGCCCGTGCGTCCCAGCGCACATGTTCGGCGAGGCGGGGCCTGCGAGCGCGGCCACCGA
GAATCGGACGGGGGTAGTCTCAAGCTGGCCGGCCTGCTCTGGTGCCTGGCCTCGCGCCGCCGTGTATCGC
CCCGCCCTGGGCGGCAAGGCTGGCCCGGTCGGCACCAGTTGCGTGAGCGGAAAGATGGCCGCTTCCCGGC
CCTGCTGCAGGGAGCTCAAAATGGAGGACGCGGCGCTCGGGAGAGCGGGCGGGTGAGTCACCCACACAAA
GGAAAAGGGCCTTTCCGTCCTCAGCCGTCGCTTCATGTGACTCCACGGAGTACCGGGCGCCGTCCAGGCA
CCTCGATTAGTTCTCGAGCTTTTGGAGTACGTCGTCTTTAGGTTGGGGGGAGGGGTTTTATGCGATGGAG
TTTCCCCACACTGAGTGGGTGGAGACTGAAGTTAGGCCAGCTTGGCACTTGATGTAATTCTCCTTGGAAT
TTGCCCTTTTTGAGTTTGGATCTTGGTTCATTCTCAAGCCTCAGACAGTGGTTCAAAGTTTTTTTCTTCC
ATTTCAGGTGTCGTGAGGCTAGCATCGATTGATCAACAAGTTTGTACAAAAAAGTTGGCATGGATGGCAA
GCGGCGGCCAGGCCCAGGGCCCGGGGTGCCCCCAAAGCGGGCCCGTGGGGGCCTCTGGGATGATGATGAT
GCACCTCGGCCATCCCAATTCGAGGAGGACCTGGCACTGATGGAGGAGATGGAGGCAGAACACAGGCTGC
AGGAGCAGGAGGAGGAGGAGCTGCAGTCAGTCCTGGAGGGGGTTGCAGACGGGCAGGTCCCACCATCAGC
CATAGATCCTCGCTGGCTTCGGCCCACACCACCAGCGCTGGACCCCCAGACAGAGCCCCTCATCTTCCAA
CAGTTGGAGATTGACCATTATGTGGGCCCAGCACAGCCTGTGCCTGGGGGGCCCCCACCATCCCACGGCT
CCGTGCCTGTGCTCCGCGCCTTCGGGGTCACCGATGAGGGGTTCTCTGTCTGCTGCCACATCCACGGCTT
CGCTCCCTACTTCTACACCCCAGCGCCCCCTGGTTTCGGGCCCGAGCACATGGGTGACCTGCAACGGGAG
CTGAACTTGGCCATCAGCCGGGACAGTCGCGGGGGGAGGGAGCTGACTGGGCCGGCCGTGCTGGCTGTGG
AACTGTGCTCCCGAGAGAGCATGTTTGGGTACCACGGGCACGGCCCCTCCCCGTTCCTGCGCATCACCGT
GGCGCTGCCGCGCCTCGTGGCCCCGGCCCGCCGTCTCCTGGAACAGGGCATCCGTGTGGCAGGCCTGGGC
ACGCCCAGCTTCGCGCCCTACGAGGCCAACGTCGACTTTGAGATCCGGTTCATGGTGGACACGGACATCG
TCGGCTGCAACTGGCTGGAGCTCCCAGCTGGGAAATACGCCCTGAGGCTGAAGGAGAAGGCTACGCAGTG
CCAGCTGGAGGCGGACGTGCTGTGGTCTGACGTGGTCAGTCACCCACCGGAAGGGCCATGGCAGCGCATT
GCGCCCTTGCGCGTGCTCAGCTTCGATATCGAGTGCGCCGGCCGCAAAGGCATCTTCCCTGAGCCTGAGC
GGGACCCTGTCATCCAGATCTGCTCGCTGGGCCTGCGCTGGGGGGAGCCGGAGCCCTTCCTACGCCTGGC
GCTCACCCTGCGGCCCTGTGCCCCCATCCTGGGTGCCAAGGTGCAGAGCTACGAGAAGGAGGAGGACCTG
CTGCAGGCCTGGTCCACCTTCATCCGTATCATGGACCCCGACGTGATCACCGGTTACAACATCCAGAACT
TCGACCTTCCGTACCTCATCTCTCGGGCCCAGACCCTCAAGGTACAAACATTCCCTTTCCTGGGCCGTGT
GGCCGGCCTTTGCTCCAACATCCGGGACTCTTCATTCCAGTCCAAGCAGACGGGCCGGCGGGACACCAAG
GTTGTCAGCATGGTGGGCCGCGTGCAGATGGACATGCTGCAGGTGCTGCTGCGGGAGTACAAGCTCCGCT
CCTACACGCTCAATGCCGTGAGCTTCCACTTCCTGGGCGAGCAGAAGGAGGACGTGCAGCACAGCATCAT
CACCGACCTGCAGAATGGGAACGACCAGACCCGCCGCCGCCTGGCTGTGTACTGCCTGAAGGATGCCTAC
CTGCCACTGCGGCTGCTGGAGCGGCTCATGGTGCTGGTGAACGCCGTGGAGATGGCGAGGGTCACTGGCG
TGCCCCTCAGCTACCTGCTCAGTCGTGGCCAGCAGGTCAAGGTCGTATCCCAGCTGTTGCGGCAGGCCAT
GCACGAGGGGCTGCTGATGCCCGTGGTGAAGTCAGAGGGCGGCGAGGACTACACGGGAGCCACTGTCATC
GAGCCCCTCAAAGGGTACTACGACGTCCCCATCGCCACCCTGGACTTCTCCTCGCTGTACCCGTCCATCA
TGATGGCCCACAACCTGTGTTACACCACGCTCCTTCGGCCCGGGACTGCACAGAAACTGGGCCTGACTGA
GGATCAGTTCATCAGGACCCCCACCGGGGACGAGTTTGTGAAGACCTCAGTGCGGAAGGGGCTGCTGCCC
CAGATCCTGGAGAACCTGCTCAGTGCCCGGAAGAGGGCCAAGGCCGAGCTGGCCAAGGAGACAGACCCCC
TCCGGCGCCAGGTCCTGGATGGACGGCAGCTGGCGCTGAAGGTGAGCGCCAACTCCGTATACGGCTTCAC
TGGCGCCCAGGTGGGCAAGTTGCCGTGCCTGGAGATCTCACAGAGCGTCACGGGGTTCGGACGTCAGATG
ATCGAGAAAACCAAGCAGCTGGTGGAGTCTAAGTACACAGTGGAGAATGGCTACAGCACCAGTGCCAAGG
TGGTGTATGGTGACACTGACTCCGTCATGTGCCGATTCGGCGTGTCCTCGGTGGCTGAGGCGATGGCCCT
GGGGCGGGAGGCCGCGGACTGGGTGTCAGGTCACTTCCCGTCGCCCATCCGGCTGGAGTTTGAGAAGGTC
TACTTCCCATACCTGCTTATCAGCAAGAAGCGCTACGCGGGCCTGCTCTTCTCCTCCCGGCCCGACGCCC
ACGACCGCATGGACTGCAAGGGCCTGGAGGCCGTGCGCAGGGACAACTGCCCCCTCGTGGCCAACCTGGT
CACTGCCTCACTGCGCCGCCTGCTCATCGACCGAGACCCTGAGGGCGCGGTGGCTCACGCACAGGACGTC
ATCTCGGACCTGCTGTGCAACCGCATCGATATCTCCCAGCTGGTCATCACCAAGGAGCTGACCCGCGCGG
CCTCCGACTATGCCGGCAAGCAGGCCCACGTGGAGCTGGCCGAGAGGATGAGGAAGCGGGACCCCGGGAG
TGCGCCCAGCCTGGGCGACCGCGTCCCCTACGTGATCATCAGTGCCGCCAAGGGTGTGGCCGCCTACATG
AAGTCGGAGGACCCGCTGTTCGTGCTGGAGCACAGCCTGCCCATTGACACGCAGTACTACCTGGAGCAGC
AGCTGGCCAAGCCCCTCCTGCGCATCTTCGAGCCCATCCTGGGCGAGGGCCGTGCCGAGGCTGTGCTACT
GCGGGGGGACCACACGCGCTGCAAGACGGTGCTCACGGGCAAGGTGGGCGGCCTCCTGGCCTTCGCCAAA
CGCCGCAACTGCTGCATTGGCTGCCGCACAGTGCTCAGCCACCAGGGAGCCGTGTGTGAGTTCTGCCAGC
CCCGGGAGTCTGAGCTGTATCAGAAGGAGGTATCCCATCTGAATGCCCTGGAGGAGCGCTTCTCGCGCCT
CTGGACGCAGTGCCAGCGCTGCCAGGGCAGCCTGCACGAGGACGTCATCTGCACCAGCCGGGACTGCCCC
ATCTTCTACATGCGCAAGAAGGTGCGGAAGGACCTGGAAGACCAGGAGCAGCTCCTGCGGCGCTTCGGAC
CCCCTGGACCTGAGGCCTGGTGCCCAACTTTCTTGTACAAAGTGGTTGATATCGGTAAGCCTATCCCTAA
CCCTCTCCTCGGTCTCGATTCTACGTAGTAATGAACTAGTCCGTAACTTGAAAGTATTTCGATTTCTTGG
CTTTATATATCTTGTGGAAAGGACGACCCCCTATTCGAATCAAACGGGCTACGCGTTAAGTCGACAATCA
ACCTCTGGATTACAAAATTTGTGAAAGATTGACTGGTATTCTTAACTATGTTGCTCCTTTTACGCTATGT
GGATACGCTGCTTTAATGCCTTTGTATCATGCTATTGCTTCCCGTATGGCTTTCATTTTCTCCTCCTTGT
ATAAATCCTGGTTGCTGTCTCTTTATGAGGAGTTGTGGCCCGTTGTCAGGCAACGTGGCGTGGTGTGCAC
TGTGTTTGCTGACGCAACCCCCACTGGTTGGGGCATTGCCACCACCTGTCAGCTCCTTTCCGGGACTTTC
GCTTTCCCCCTCCCTATTGCCACGGCGGAACTCATCGCCGCCTGCCTTGCCCGCTGCTGGACAGGGGCTC
GGCTGTTGGGCACTGACAATTCCGTGGTGTTGTCGGGGAAATCATCGTCCTTTCCTTGGCTGCTCGCCTG
TGTTGCCACCTGGATTCTGCGCGGGACGTCCTTCTGCTACGTCCCTTCGGCCCTCAATCCAGCGGACCTT
CCTTCCCGCGGCCTGCTGCCGGCTCTGCGGCCTCTTCCGCGTCTTCGCCTTCGCCCTCAGACGAGTCGGA
TCTCCCTTTGGGCCGCCTCCCCGCGTCGACTTTAAGACCAATGACTTACAAGGCAGCTGTAGATCTTAGC
CACTTTTTAAAAGAAAAGGGGGGACTGGAAGGGCTAATTCACTCCCAACGAAGACAAGATCTGCTTTTTG
CTTGTACTGGGTCTCTCTGGTTAGACCAGATCTGAGCCTGGGAGCTCTCTGGCTAACTAGGGAACCCACT
GCTTAAGCCTCAATAAAGCTTGCCTTGAGTGCTTCAAGTAGTGTGTGCCCGTCTGTTGTGTGACTCTGGT
AACTAGAGATCCCTCAGACCCTTTTAGTCAGTGTGGAAAATCTCTAGCAGTACGTATAGTAGTTCATGTC
ATCTTATTATTCAGTATTTATAACTTGCAAAGAAATGAATATCAGAGAGTGAGAGGAACTTGTTTATTGC
AGCTTATAATGGTTACAAATAAAGCAATAGCATCACAAATTTCACAAATAAAGCATTTTTTTCACTGCAT
TCTAGTTGTGGTTTGTCCAAACTCATCAATGTATCTTATCATGTCTGGCTCTAGCTATCCCGCCCCTAAC
TCCGCCCATCCCGCCCCTAACTCCGCCCAGTTCCGCCCATTCTCCGCCCCATGGCTGACTAATTTTTTTT
ATTTATGCAGAGGCCGAGGCCGCCTCGGCCTCTGAGCTATTCCAGAAGTAGTGAGGAGGCTTTTTTGGAG
GCCTAGGGACGTACCCAATTCGCCCTATAGTGAGTCGTATTACGCGCGCTCACTGGCCGTCGTTTTACAA
CGTCGTGACTGGGAAAACCCTGGCGTTACCCAACTTAATCGCCTTGCAGCACATCCCCCTTTCGCCAGCT
GGCGTAATAGCGAAGAGGCCCGCACCGATCGCCCTTCCCAACAGTTGCGCAGCCTGAATGGCGAATGGG
[124 nt withheld, positions 6300-6423]
C
[91 nt withheld, positions 6425-6515]
A
[49 nt withheld, positions 6517-6565]
CCTTTGACGTTGGAGTCCACGTTCTTT
[37 nt withheld, positions 6593-6629]
ACCCTATCTCGGTCTATTCTTTTGATTTATAAGGGATTTTGCCGATTTCGGCCTATTGGTTAAAAAATGA
GCTGATTTAACAAAAATTTAACGCGAATTTTAACAAAATATTAACGCTTACAATTTAGGTGGCACTTTTC
GGGGAAATGTGCGCGGAACCCCTATTTGTTTATTTTTCTAAATACATTCAAATATGTATCCGCTCATGAG
ACAATAACCCTGATAAATGCTTCAATAATATTGAAAAAGGAAGAGTATGAGTATTCAACATTTCCGTGTC
GCCCTTATTCCCTTTTTTGCGGCATTTTGCCTTCCTGTTTTTGCTCACCCAGAAACGCTGGTGAAAGTAA
AAGATGCTGAAGATCAGTTGGGTGCACGAGTGGGTTACATCGAACTGGATCTCAACAGCGGTAAGATCCT
TGAGAGTTTTCGCCCCGAAGAACGTTTTCCAATGATGAGCACTTTTAAAGTTCTGCTATGTGGCGCGGTA
TTATCCCGTATTGACGCCGGGCAAGAGCAACTCGGTCGCCGCATACACTATTCTCAGAATGACTTGGTTG
AGTACTCACCAGTCACAGAAAAGCATCTTACGGATGGCATGACAGTAAGAGAATTATGCAGTGCTGCCAT
AACCATGAGTGATAACACTGCGGCCAACTTACTTCTGACAACGATCGGAGGACCGAAGGAGCTAACCGCT
TTTTTGCACAACATGGGGGATCATGTAACTCGCCTTGATCGTTGGGAACCGGAGCTGAATGAAGCCATAC
CAAACGACGAGCGTGACACCACGATGCCTGTAGCAATGGCAACAACGTTGCGCAAACTATTAACTGGCGA
ACTACTTACTCTAGCTTCCCGGCAACAATTAATAGACTGGATGGAGGCGGATAAAGTTGCAGGACCACTT
CTGCGCTCGGCCCTTCCGGCTGGCTGGTTTATTGCTGATAAATCTGGAGCCGGTGAGCGTGGGTCTCGCG
GTATCATTGCAGCACTGGGGCCAGATGGTAAGCCCTCCCGTATCGTAGTTATCTACACGACGGGGAGTCA
GGCAACTATGGATGAACGAAATAGACAGATCGCTGAGATAGGTGCCTCACTGATTAAGCATTGGTAACTG
TCAGACCAAGTTTACTCATATATACTTTAGATTGATTTAAAACTTCATTTTTAATTTAAAAGGATCTAGG
TGAAGATCCTTTTTGATAATCTCATGACCAAAATCCCTTAACGTGAGTTTTCGTTCCACTGAGCGTCAGA
CCCCGTAGAAAAGATCAAAGGATCTTCTTGAGATCCTTTTTTTCTGCGCGTAATCTGCTGCTTGCAAACA
AAAAAACCACCGCTACCAGCGGTGGTTTGTTTGCCGGATCAAGAGCTACCAACTCTTTTTCCGAAGGTAA
CTGGCTTCAGCAGAGCGCAGATACCAAATACTGTTCTTCTAGTGTAGCCGTAGTTAGGCCACCACTTCAA
GAACTCTGTAGCACCGCCTACATACCTCGCTCTGCTAATCCTGTTACCAGTGGCTGCTGCCAGTGGCGAT
AAGTCGTGTCTTACCGGGTTGGACTCAAGACGATAGTTACCGGATAAGGCGCAGCGGTCGGGCTGAACGG
GGGGTTCGTGCACACAGCCCAGCTTGGAGCGAACGACCTACACCGAACTGAGATACCTACAGCGTGAGCT
ATGAGAAAGCGCCACGCTTCCCGAAGGGAGAAAGGCGGACAGGTATCCGGTAAGCGGCAGGGTCGGAACA
GGAGAGCGCACGAGGGAGCTTCCAGGGGGAAACGCCTGGTATCTTTATAGTCCTGTCGGGTTTCGCCACC
TCTGACTTGAGCGTCGATTTTTGTGATGCTCGTCAGGGGGGCGGAGCCTATGGAAAAACGCCAGCAACGC
GGCCTTTTTACGGTTCCTGGCCTTTTGCTGGCCTTTTGCTCACATGTTCTTTCCTGCGTTATCCCCTGAT
TCTGTGGATAACCGTATTACCGCCTTTGAGTGAGCTGATACCGCTCGCCGCAGCCGAACGACCGAGCGCA
GCGAGTCAGTGAGCGAGGAAGCGGAAGAGCGCCCAATACGCAAACCGCCTCTCCCCGCGCGTTGGCCGAT
TCATTAATGCAGCTGGCACGACAGGTTTCCCGACTGGAAAGCGGGCAGTGAGCGCAACGCAATTAATGTG
AGTTAGCTCACTCATTAGGCACCCCAGGCTTTACACTTTATGCTTCCGGCTCGTATGTTGTGTGGAATTG
TGAGCGGATAACAATTTCACACAGGAAACAGCTATGACCATGATTACGCCAAGCGCGCAATTAACCCTCA
CTAAAGGGAACAAAAGCTGGAGCTGCAAGCTTAATGTAGTCTTATGCAATACTCTTGTAGTCTTGCAACA
TGGTAACGATGAGTTAGCAACATGCCTTACAAGGAGAGAAAAAGCACCGTGCATGCCGATTGGTGGAAGT
AAGGTGGTACGATCGTGCCTTATTAGGAAGGCAACAGACGGGTCTGACATGGATTGGACGAACCACTGAA
TTGCCGCATTGCAGAGATATTGTATTTAAGTGCCTAGCTCGATACATAAACGGGTCTCTCTGGTTAGACC
AGATCTGAGCCTGGGAGCTCTCTGGCTAACTAGGGAACCCACTGCTTAAGCCTCAATAAAGCTTGCCTTG
AGTGCTTCAAGTAGTGTGTGCCCGTCTGTTGTGTGACTCTGGTAACTAGAGATCCCTCAGACCCTTTTAG
TCAGTGTGGAAAATCTCTAGCAGTGGCGCCCGAACAGGGACTTGAAAGCGAAAGGGAAACCAGAGGAGCT
CTCTCGACGCAGGACTCGGCTTGCTGAAGCGCGCACGGCAAGAGGCGAGGGGCGGCGACTGGTGAGTACG
CCAAAAATTTTGACTAGCGGAGGCTAGAAGGAGAGAGATGGGTGCGAGAGCGTCAGTATTAAGCGGGGGA
GAATTAGATCGCGATGGGAAAAAATTCGGTTAAGGCCAGGGGGAAAGAAAAAATATAAATTAAAACATAT
AGTATGGGCAAGCAGGGAGCTAGAACGATTCGCAGTTAATCCTGGCCTGTTAGAAACATCAGAAGGCTGT
AGACAAATACTGGGACAGCTACAACCATCCCTTCAGACAGGATCAGAAGAACTTAGATCATTATATAATA
CAGTAGCAACCCTCTATTGTGTGCATCAAAGGATAGAGATAAAAGACACCAAGGAAGCTTTAGACAAGAT
AGAGGAAGAGCAAAACAAAAGTAAGACCACCGCACAGCAAGCGGCCGCTGATCTTCAGACCTGGAGGAGG
AGATATGAGGGACAATTGGAGAAGTGAATTATATAAATATAAAGTAGTAAAAATTGAACCATTAGGAGTA
GCACCCACCAAGGCAAAGAGAAGAGTGGTGCAGAGAGAAAAAAGAGCAGTGGGAATAGGAGCTTTGTTCC
TTGGGTTCTTGGGAGCAGCAGGAAGCACTATGGGCGCAGCGTCAATGACGCTGACGGTACAGGCCAGACA
ATTATTGTCTGGTATAGTGCAGCAGCAGAACAATTTGCTGAGGGCTATTGAGGCGCAACAGCATCTGTTG
CAACTCACAGTCTGGGGCATCAAGCAGCTCCAGGCAAGAATCCTGGCTGTGGAAAGATACCTAAAGGATC
AACAGCTCCTGGGGATTTGGGGTTGCTCTGGAAAACTCATTTGCACCACTGCTGTGCCTTGGAATGCTAG
TTGGAGTAATAAATCTCTGGAACAGATTTGGAATCACACGACCTGGATGGAGTGGGACAGAGAAATTAAC
AATTACACAAGCTTAATACACTCCTTAATTGAAGAATCGCAAAACCAGCAAGAAAAGAATGAACAAGAAT
TATTGGAATTAGATAAATGGGCAAGTTTGTGGAATTGGTTTAACATAACAAATTGGCTGTGGTATATAAA
ATTATTCATAATGATAGTAGGAGGCTTGGTAGGTTTAAGAATAGTTTTTGCTGTACTTTCTATAGTGAAT
AGAGTTAGGCAGGGATATTCACCATTATCGTTTCAGACCCACCTCCCAACCCCGAGGGGACCCATGCATT
GCATCTCAATTAGTCAGCAACCAGGTGTGGAAAGTCCCCAGGCTCCCCAGCAGGCAGAAGTATGCAAAGC
ATGCGTCTCAATTAGTCAGCAACCATAGTCCCGCCCCTAACTCCGCCCATCCCGCCCCTAACTCCGCCCA
GTTCCGCCCATTCTCCGCCCCATGGCTGACTAATTTTTTTTATTTATGCAGAGGCCGAGGCCGCCTCGGC
CTCTGAGCTATTCCAGAAGTAGTGAGGAGGCTTTTTTGGAGGCCTAGGCTTTTGCAAAAAGCTTTCTAGA
GGTACCACCGGAGCTTACCATGACCGAGTACAAGCCCACGGTGCGCCTCGCCACCCGCGACGACGTCCCC
AGGGCCGTACGCACCCTCGCCGCCGCGTTCGCCGACTACCCCGCCACGCGCCACACCGTCGATCCGGACC
GCCACATCGAGCGGGTCACCGAGCTGCAAGAACTCTTCCTCACGCGCGTCGGGCTCGACATCGGCAAGGT
GTGGGTCGCGGACGACGGCGCCGCCGTGGCGGTCTGGACCACGCCGGAGAGCGTCGAAGCGGGGGCGGTG
TTCGCCGAGATCGGCCCGCGCATGGCCGAGTTGAGCGGTTCCCGGCTGGCCGCGCAGCAACAGATGGAAG
GCCTCCTGGCGCCGCACCGGCCCAAGGAGCCCGCGTGGTTCCTGGCCACCGTCGGCGTCTCGCCCGACCA
CCAGGGCAAGGGTCTGGGCAGCGCCGTCGTGCTCCCCGGAGTGGAGGCGGCCGAGCGCGCCGGGGTGCCC
GCCTTCCTGGAGACCTCCGCGCCCCGCAACCTCCCCTTCTACGAGCGGCTCGGCTTCACCGTCACCGCCG
ACGTCGAGGTGCCCGAAGGACCGCGCACCTGGTGCATGACCCGCAAGCCCGGTGCCAGTTAACGAATTCT
AGATCTTGAGACAAATGGCAGTATTCATCCACAATTTTAAAAGAAAAGGGGGGATTGGGGGGTACAGTGC
AGGGGAAAGAATAGTAGACATAATAGCAACAGACATACAAACTAAAGAATTACAAAAACAAATTACAAAA
ATTCAAAATTTTCGGGTTTATTACAGGGACAGCAGAGATCCACTTTGGCGCC
Features (pLannotate 1.2.2; 34 found; start..end, strand, type, name):
     25..91      +  CDS            small t antigen (fragment): SV40 (simian virus 40) small t antigen
     98..1276    +  promoter       EF-1α promoter: strong constitutive promoter for human elongation factor EF-1α
   1297..1314    +  protein_bind   attB1 (fragment): mutant version of attB; core recombination site for the Gateway® BP reaction BP Clonase™
   1320..4640    +  CDS            POLD1: DPOD1_HUMAN - Also known as POLD. Experimental evidence at protein level: Swiss-Prot protein existence level 1. As the catalytic component of the trimeric (Pol-delta3 complex) and tetrameric DNA polymerase delta complexes (Pol-delta4 complex), plays a crucial role in high fidelity genome replication, including in lagging strand synthesis, and repair. Exhibits both DNA polymerase and 3'- to 5'-exonuclease activities (PubMed:16510448, PubMed:19074196, PubMed:20334433, PubMed:24035200, PubMed:24022480). Requires the presence of accessory proteins POLD2, POLD3 and POLD4 for full activity. Dependin
   4643..4666    -  protein_bind   attB2: mutant version of attB; recombination site for the Gateway® BP reaction BP Clonase™
   4674..4715    +  CDS            V5 tag: epitope tag from simian virus 5
   4731..4784    +  promoter       U6 promoter (fragment): RNA polymerase III promoter for human U6 snRNA
   4826..5414    +  misc_feature   WPRE: woodchuck hepatitis virus posttranscriptional regulatory element
   5465..5484    +  misc_feature   cPPT/CTS (fragment): central polypurine tract and central termination sequence of HIV-1
   5486..5719    +  LTR            3' LTR (ΔU3): self-inactivating 3' long terminal repeat (LTR) from HIV-1
   5797..5918    +  polyA_signal   SV40 poly(A) signal: SV40 polyadenylation signal
   5958..6093    +  rep_origin     SV40 ori: SV40 origin of replication
   6114..6132    -  promoter       T7 promoter: promoter for bacteriophage T7 RNA polymerase
   6140..6295    +  CDS            lacZα (fragment): LacZα fragment of β-galactosidase; lacZ fragment
   6300..6728    +  rep_origin     f1 ori (sequence partly withheld): f1 bacteriophage origin of replication; arrow indicates direction of (+) strand synthesis
   6781..6885    +  promoter       AmpR promoter: bla
   6886..7746    +  CDS            AmpR: β-lactamase; bla; confers resistance to ampicillin, carbenicillin, and related antibiotics
   7917..8505    +  rep_origin     ori: high-copy-number ColE1/pMB1/pBR322/pUC origin of replication
   8688..8780    +  CDS            lacI (fragment): lac repressor; lacI; The lac repressor binds to the lac operator to inhibit transcription in E. coli. This inhibition can be relieved by adding lactose or isopropyl-β-D-thiogalactopyranoside (IPTG).
   8793..8814    +  protein_bind   CAP binding site: CAP binding activates transcription in the presence of cAMP. E. coli catabolite activator protein
   8829..8859    +  promoter       lac promoter: promoter for the E. coli lac operon
   8863..8885    +  protein_bind   lac operator (fragment): The lac repressor binds to the lac operator to inhibit transcription in E. coli. This inhibition can be relieved by adding lactose or isopropyl-β-D-thiogalactopyranoside (IPTG). lac repressor encoded by lacI
   8928..8946    +  promoter       T3 promoter: promoter for bacteriophage T3 RNA polymerase
   8974..9200    +  promoter       RSV promoter: Rous sarcoma virus enhancer/promoter
   9201..9381    +  LTR            5' LTR (truncated): truncated 5' long terminal repeat (LTR) from HIV-1
   9428..9553    +  misc_feature   HIV-1 Ψ: packaging signal of human immunodeficiency virus type 1
   9537..9900    +  CDS            HIV-1 gag (fragment): gag protein from human immunodeficiency virus 1; gag
  10046..10279   +  misc_feature   RRE: The Rev response element (RRE) of HIV-1 allows for Rev-dependent mRNA export from the nucleus to the cytoplasm.
  10656..10682   +  CDS            Rev (fragment): human immunodeficiency virus 1 (HIV-1) Rev protein; rev; enhances nuclear export of unspliced and incompletely spliced viral mRNAs
  10689..10712   +  promoter       SV40 promoter (fragment): SV40 early promoter
  10713..10784   +  promoter       SV40 promoter (fragment): SV40 enhancer and early promoter
  10808..10943   +  rep_origin     SV40 ori: SV40 origin of replication
  10989..11585   +  CDS            PuroR (fragment): puromycin N-acetyltransferase; pac from Streptomyces; confers resistance to puromycin
  11634..11751   +  misc_feature   cPPT/CTS: central polypurine tract and central termination sequence of HIV-1
