[The description below was written by a language model from this plasmid's Addgene catalogue record and pLannotate feature annotations shown in this document.]
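Description:
POLD1_pLX307 is a third-generation-style, self-inactivating HIV-1 lentiviral expression plasmid carrying the human POLD1 open reading frame in the pLX307 Gateway destination backbone. It is maintained in E. coli through a high-copy ColE1/pUC origin with ampicillin resistance (AmpR), and also carries an f1 origin. The viral genome is transcribed from an RSV promoter fused to a truncated 5' LTR and includes the Ψ packaging signal with a partial gag sequence, the Rev response element for Rev-dependent nuclear export, a central polypurine tract (cPPT/CTS), a WPRE to enhance transcript expression, and a ΔU3 3' LTR that inactivates LTR promoter activity after integration. An SV40 polyadenylation signal lies downstream of the 3' LTR.

Within the provirus there are two cassettes. An SV40 early promoter drives puromycin N-acetyltransferase for selection of transduced mammalian cells. Downstream of it, the EF-1α promoter (listed as "E1Fa" in the catalogue entry) drives constitutive expression of POLD1, the catalytic subunit of DNA polymerase delta, which has both polymerase and 3'-to-5' exonuclease activities. The coding sequence is flanked by attB1 and attB2 sites left by Gateway recombination and is followed by a backbone-encoded C-terminal V5 epitope tag for detection.

Two full-sequence records are available. The repository's sequencing result is about 60 nt longer than the depositor's sequence, and the extra stretch, between the V5 tag and the WPRE, is annotated as a short U6 promoter fragment. The feature maps otherwise match. The construct is intended for lentiviral expression of POLD1 in mammalian cells, and the associated publication concerns candidate genes in β-catenin-active cancers.
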