Addgene plasmid #98358: POLD1_pLX307
Purpose: Lentiviral expression of POLD1
Depositing lab: William Hahn & Sefi Rosenbluh. Depositing organization: Monash University. Publication: Genetic and Proteomic Interrogation of Lower Confidence Candidate Genes Reveals Signaling Networks in beta-Catenin-Active Cancers. Rosenbluh J, Mercer J, Shrestha Y, Oliver R, Tamayo P, Doench JG, Tirosh I, Piccioni F, Hartenian E, Horn H, Fagbami L, Root DE, Jaffe J, Lage K, Boehm JS, Hahn WC. Cell Syst. 2016 Sep 28;3(3):302-316.e4. doi: 10.1016/j.cels.2016.09.001. PubMed 27684187.
Backbone
  Vector backbone: pLX307
  Backbone manufacturer: David Root (Addgene plasmid # 41392)
  Vector type: Mammalian Expression, Lentiviral
  Selectable markers: Puromycin
Growth in bacteria
  Bacterial resistance: Ampicillin, 100 μg/mL
  Growth temperature: 37°C
  Growth strain: NEB Stable
  Copy number: High Copy
Gene/Insert
  Gene/Insert name: POLD1
  Species: H. sapiens (human)
  Entrez Gene: POLD1 (a.k.a. CDC2, CRCS10, MDPL, POLD)
  Promoter: E1Fa
  Tag / fusion protein: V5 (C terminal on backbone)
  Cloning method: Gateway Cloning
  Sequencing primers: 5′ TTCTTCCATTTCAGGTGTCGTGAG; 3′ GTGGATACGCTGCTTTAATGCCTT
Terms and licenses: Academic/Nonprofit Terms; Industry Terms: Not Available to Industry
How to cite: POLD1_pLX307 was a gift from William Hahn & Sefi Rosenbluh (Addgene plasmid # 98358 ; http://n2t.net/addgene:98358 ; RRID:Addgene_98358)
